Addgene plasmid #45405: pBbA5k-EPL14
Depositing lab: Aindrila Mukhopadhyay. Depositing organization: Lawrence Berkeley National Laboratory. Publication: Engineering microbial biofuel tolerance and export using efflux pumps. Dunlop MJ, Dossani ZY, Szmidt HL, Chu HC, Lee TS, Keasling JD, Hadi MZ, Mukhopadhyay A. Mol Syst Biol. 2011 May 10;7:487. doi: 10.1038/msb.2011.21. PubMed 21556065.
Backbone
  Vector backbone: pBbA5k
  Vector type: Synthetic Biology
Growth in bacteria
  Bacterial resistance: Kanamycin, 50 μg/mL
  Growth temperature: 37°C
  Growth strain: DH1 with AcrAB knocked out
  Copy number: Low Copy
Gene/Insert
  Gene/Insert name: mexF, PP_3426
  Species: Synthetic
  Insert size (bp): 5846
  Promoter: LacUV5
  Tag / fusion protein: His (C terminal on insert)
  Cloning method: Ligation Independent Cloning
  Sequencing primers: 5′ CAA AAG ATC TTT TAA GAA GGA GAT ATA CAT ATG GAA CAA TCA CTC AAA CCT TTG C; 3′ CAG TGG TGA TGG TGA TGA TGG TGC GCG CTG GCC ACC GTC TCC G
Terms and licenses: Academic/Nonprofit Terms; Industry Terms: Not Available to Industry
Depositor comments: Please note that this plasmid may require a unique bacterial strain, so make sure to confirm that you can also obtain the appropriate growth strain. Please contact us or contact our distributors if you have any questions.
How to cite: pBbA5k-EPL14 was a gift from Aindrila Mukhopadhyay (Addgene plasmid # 45405 ; http://n2t.net/addgene:45405 ; RRID:Addgene_45405)
