[The description below was written by a language model from this plasmid's Addgene catalogue record and pLannotate feature annotations shown in this document.]
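Description:
pBbA5k-EPL14 is a bacterial expression plasmid of about 9.5 kb built on pBbA5k, a modular synthetic-biology backbone for E. coli. It replicates from the p15A origin, which the record lists as low copy and which is compatible with ColE1-type plasmids. Selection is by kanamycin through the neo/nptII gene. A short Tn5 transposase fragment next to the marker, a fragment of a tetracycline resistance gene and a small RSF origin fragment are annotated as partial hits and appear to be backbone remnants rather than working parts.

The payload is a 5.8 kb insert catalogued as mexF, PP_3426, with a C-terminal His tag added by ligation-independent cloning. The insert is much larger than a single pump gene would normally need, which suggests a multi-gene efflux pump operon, but the record does not list its components. The feature table also leaves the region essentially unannotated, apart from one weak fragment match to a predicted Bacteroides protein. The species field reads "Synthetic".

Transcription starts at the lacUV5 promoter, which is followed by a lac operator. The plasmid also carries lacI under its own promoter, so expression is repressed until IPTG is added. The rrnB T1 and T7Te terminators lie downstream of the insert, and a lambda t0 terminator follows the kanamycin marker.

The plasmid comes from work on engineering microbial biofuel tolerance and export using heterologous efflux pumps. It is maintained in a DH1 strain with the native AcrAB pump deleted, a background in which the native AcrAB pump cannot mask the effect of the introduced pump on tolerance.
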