Features (pLannotate 1.2.2; 14 found; start..end, strand, type, name):
   3889..4149    +  CDS            YCBL_BACUN (fragment): Protein predicted: Swiss-Prot protein existence level 4. From Bacteroides uniformis.
   5897..5968    +  terminator     rrnB T1 terminator: transcription terminator T1 from the E. coli rrnB gene
   5984..6011    +  terminator     T7Te terminator: phage T7 early transcription terminator
   6030..6085    -  rep_origin     RSF ori (fragment): Plasmids containing the RSF 1030 origin of replication can be propagated in E. coli cells that contain additional plasmids with compatible origins.
   6173..6718    -  rep_origin     p15A ori: Plasmids containing the medium-copy-number p15A origin of replication can be propagated in E. coli cells that contain a second plasmid with the ColE1 origin.
   6832..6926    -  terminator     lambda t0 terminator: transcription terminator from phage lambda
   6960..7751    -  CDS            neo: KKA2_KLEPN - Also known as kan, nptII. Experimental evidence at protein level: Swiss-Prot protein existence level 1. Resistance to kanamycin, neomycin, paromomycin, ribostamycin, butirosin and gentamicin B. From Klebsiella pneumoniae.
   7783..7887    -  CDS            tnpA (fragment): TN5P_ECOLX - Also known as tnp. Experimental evidence at protein level: Swiss-Prot protein existence level 1. Mediates transposition of transposon Tn5 by a 'cut and paste' mechanism. First, the monomeric transposase binds the 19 bp inverted DNA repeats flanking the transposon. Then, dimerization of the DNA- bound transposase creates a synaptic DNA complex. After nicking of the first DNA strand, excision of the transposon proceeds through a series of intermediates. The transposase then mediates the insertion of the transposon at a new site by strand transfer. The activity of the wild- type tran
   7902..7923    -  protein_bind   CAP binding site: CAP binding activates transcription in the presence of cAMP. E. coli catabolite activator protein
   7936..9018    -  CDS            lacI: lac repressor; lacI; The lac repressor binds to the lac operator to inhibit transcription in E. coli. This inhibition can be relieved by adding lactose or isopropyl-β-D-thiogalactopyranoside (IPTG).
   9019..9096    -  promoter       lacI promoter: lacI
   9104..9383    -  CDS            TcR (fragment): tetracycline efflux protein; tet; confers resistance to tetracycline
   9407..9437    +  promoter       lac UV5 promoter: E. coli lac promoter with an "up" mutation
   9445..9461    +  protein_bind   lac operator: The lac repressor binds to the lac operator to inhibit transcription in E. coli. This inhibition can be relieved by adding lactose or isopropyl-β-D-thiogalactopyranoside (IPTG). lac repressor encoded by lacI
>Addgene plasmid #45405 | pBbA5k-EPL14 | depositor full sequence | sequence record 63999 | pBbA5k-EPL14 sequence 9501 bps
ATGGAACAATCACTCAAACCTTTGCGCTTCCCCCTCGCTGCCCTGGCAGTGGTGGTGATCAGCGCTTGCG
GTCGAACCCCCGACGCCGTGCAGGCTCCCGCTGCGCCGAAGGTAAGTGTGGCCAAGGTGATCGAACAACC
GATCACCGAATGGGACGAGTTCACCGGCCGCCTCGAAGCCCCGGAAACCGTCGAAGTGCGCCCGCGGGTC
TCCGGCCAGATCGACCAGGTCGCCTTCACCGAAGGCGCCCAGGTCAAGAAAGGCGACCTGCTGTTCCAGA
TCGACCCGCGCCCGTTCCAGGCTGAAGTCCGCCGCCTCGAAGCCCAACTGCAACAGGCCAAGGCCACCGC
CATCCGCAGCGCCAACGAAGCCCGCCGTGGCGAGCGCCTGCGTGACAGCAACGCCATCTCCGCCGAACTG
GCCGAATCGCGCAGCAGTGCCGCCGCCGAAGCCCGTGCCGGGGTCGATGCCATCCAGGCCCAGCTCGACC
TGGCGCGCCTGAACCTCAGCTTCACCCGCGTCACCGCGCCCATCAGCGGCCGAGTCAGCCGCGCCGAGTT
CACCGCCGGCAACATCGTCACCGCCGATGTCACCCCGCTGACCAGCGTGGTGTCCACCGACAAGGTCTAC
GCCTATTTCGACGCCGACGAGCGCGTGTACCTCAAGTACACCCAGCTGGCCCGTGAAGGCCAGCGTAGCC
AGAGCACTCCGGTATACCTGGGCCTGACCAACGAAAGCGGCAACCCGCACCTGGGCCAGATGAACTTCGT
CGACAACCAGGTCAACCCGCGCACCGGCACCATCCGCGGCCGCGCGGTATTCGACAACAGCAACGGCCAG
TTCACCCCGGGCCTGTATGCGCGCCTGAAGCTGGTCGGCAGCGCCCAGTACGACGCCATGCTCATCAACG
ACGAAGCCGTGGGCACCGACCTTGGCAAGAAGTTTGTGCTGGTCATGGACAAGGACAACAAGGCCACCTA
CCGCGCCGTGGAACTGGGACCGAAGCTGGAAGGCTTGCGCATCGTGCGCAGCGGCCTGGGCAAGGACGAC
CGCATCGTGGTCAAGGGCCTGCAGCGCGTACGCCCTGGTTCGCCGGTAACCCCGGAAGAAACACAGATGG
CCAGCGAGCAAACCCTCGCCGCCCTCGCCCAGCAGCGCCAGGCCCTGGAGGCCAGCAACCCGGCGCCGAA
GGTGGCGGGCAACAACGTGAAAGTCGCCAGCGCCCAGGCGCCACGCGGTTAAGGGACCCTACCGATGAAC
TTCTCGAAATTCTTCATTACCCGGCCGATCTTCGCCGCGGTGCTGTCGCTGGTGCTGCTGATCGCGGGTT
CCATCTCGCTGTTCCAGCTGCCGATCAGCGAATACCCCGAAGTGGTGCCGCCCACCGTGGTGGTGCGCGC
CAACTTCCCCGGCGCCAACCCCAAGGTCATCGGCGAAACCGTTGCCGCGCCGCTGGAGCAGGCCATTACC
GGTGTGGAGAACATGCTGTACATGTCCTCCCAGTCCACTGCGGACGGCAAGCTGACGCTGACCATCACCT
TCGCCCTGGGTACCGACCTGGACAACGCCCAGGTGCAGGTGCAGAACCGCGTCACCCGTACCCAGCCCAA
GCTGCCCGAGGAAGTGACCCGTATCGGTATCACCGTCGACAAGGCCTCGCCTGACCTGACCATGGTCGTG
CACCTGACCTCGCCGGACAACCGCTACGACATGCTCTATCTGTCCAACTACGCCATCCTCAACATCAAGG
ACGAGCTGGCGCGCCTGGGCGGCGTAGGCGACGTGCAGCTGTTTGGCATGGGCGACTACTCGCTGCGCGT
CTGGCTGGACCCGAACAAGACCGCTTCGCGCAACCTGACGGCCAGTGATGTGGTCGCGGCAATCCGCGAG
CAGAACCGCCAGGTGGCCGCCGGCCAGCTGGGCGCGCCGCCTGCCCCAGGCTCGACCAGCTTCCAGCTGT
CGATCAATACCCAAGGCCGCCTGGTCAACGAGGAAGAGTTCGAAAACATCATCATCCGCGCCGGTGCCGA
TGGCGAGATCACCCGCCTGAAAGACATCGCCCGGGTCGAACTCGGCTCCAGCCAGTACGCCCTGCGCTCG
CTGCTGAACAACCAGCCGGCGGTGGCCATCCCGATTTTCCAGCGCCCAGGCTCCAACGCCATCGAGATCT
CCGACGAAGTGCGGGCGAAAATGGCCGAGCTGAAAAAGGACTTCCCGGAAGGGATGGACTACAGCATCGT
CTATGACCCGACCATCTTCGTGCGCGGCTCCATCGAAGCGGTGGTGCACACCCTGTTCGAAGCCCTGGTG
CTGGTGGTGCTGGTGGTGATCCTGTTCCTGCAGACCTGGCGCGCCTCGATCATCCCGCTGCTGGCGGTGC
CGGTCTCGCTGATCGGTACCTTCGCGGTCATGCACCTGTTCGGTTTTTCACTTAACGCGCTGTCGTTATT
CGGGCTGGTGCTCGCCATCGGTATCGTGGTGGACGATGCCATCGTCGTGGTGGAGAACGTCGAACGTAAC
ATCGGGCTGGGCCTGAAACCGCTGGAAGCCACGCAAAAGGCCATGAGCGAAGTGACCGGCCCGATCATCG
CCACCGCCCTGGTGCTGTGCGCGGTGTTCGTACCTGCAGCGTTCATTTCCGGCCTTACCGGGCAGTTCTA
CAAGCAGTTCGCCCTGACCATCGCCATCTCGACCGTCATTTCGGCGTTCAACTCGCTGACCCTGTCGCCA
GCCTTGGCCGCGGTGCTGCTCAAGGATCATCACGCACCCAAGGACCGTTTCTCGCGGTTCCTCGACAAGC
TGCTGGGCAGCTGGCTGTTCTCCCCTTTCAACCGGTTCTTCGACCGGGCCAGCCACAGCTACGTCGGTGG
CGTGCGCCGGGTCATCCGCTCCAGCGGCATCGCCCTGTTCGTGTATGCCGGCCTGATGGGTCTGACCTAC
CTCGGCTTCTCGTCCACGCCGACCGGTTTCGTGCCGGCCCAGGACAAGCAGTACCTGGTGGCCTTCGCCC
AACTGCCGGACGCGGCCAGCCTCGACCGTACCGAAGCGGTGATCAAGCGCATGAGCGAAATCGCCCTGAA
GCAGCCTGGCGTGGCCGACTCGGTAGCCTTCCCGGGCCTGTCGATCAACGGTTTCACCAACAGCCCCAAC
AGCGGCATCGTGTTCACCCCGCTCAAACCATTCGATGAGCGCAAGGACCCGAGCCAGTCGGCGGCAGCCA
TCGCAGCCGCGCTGAATGCCCAGTTCGCCGACATCCAGGACGCCTACATCGCCATCTTCCCACCGCCGCC
GGTACAGGGCCTGGGCACGATTGGCGGGTTCCGTCTGCAAATCGAAGACCGTGGCAACCTGGGTTACGAA
GCGCTGTACAAGGAAACCCAGAACATCATCGCCAAGAGCCACAACGTCCCAGAGCTGGCAGGCCTGTTCA
CCAGCTACCAGGTCAACGTGCCACAAGTCGATGCCGCCATCGACCGGGAAAAGGCCAAGACCCACGGTGT
GGCGATCACCGACATCTTCGACACCCTGCAGGTTTACCTGGGCTCGCTGTACACCAACGACTTCAACCGC
TTTGGCCGCACTTACCAGGTCAACGTCCAGGCCGAGCAGCAGTTCCGCCTTGATGCCGAGCAGATCGGCC
AACTGAAAGTGCGCAACAACCTTGGCGAGATGATCCCGCTGGCGACCTTCCTCAAGGTCAGCGACACCTC
CGGGCCGGACCGGGTCATGCACTACAACGGCTTCATCACTGCCGAGATCAACGGCGCTGCCGCCCCGGGC
TACAGCTCTGGTCAGGCGGAAGCTGCGATCGAGAAGCTGCTGAAGGAAGAACTGCCCAACGGCATGACCT
TCGAGTGGACCGACCTGACCTACCAGCAGATCCTCTCGGGCAATACCGCATTGCTGGTGTTCCCGCTGTG
CGTACTGCTGGCGTTCCTGGTGCTGGCCGCCCAGTACGAAAGCTGGAGCCTGCCGCTGGCGGTGATCCTG
ATCGTGCCGATGACCCTGCTGTCGGCCATCACCGGTGTGATCGTATCGGGTGGCGACAACAACATCTTCA
CCCAGATCGGCCTGATCGTACTGGTGGGCCTGGCGTGCAAGAACGCGATCCTGATCGTCGAGTTCGCCAA
GGACGAACAGGCCAAGGGCCTCGACCCGCTGGCTGCGGTACTGGAAGCCTGCCGCCTGCGCCTGCGGCCG
ATCCTGATGACCTCGATCGCCTTCATCATGGGTGTGGTGCCCCTGGTGTTCAGCTCCGGCGCAGGTTCGG
AAATGCGCCATGCCATGGGGGTGGCGGTGTTCTCGGGGATGATCGGCGTGACCGTGTTCGGCCTGTTCCT
CACCCCGGTGTTCTTCTTCCTGATCCGCCGTTTCGTCGAGCGTCGCCAGGCCCGCAAGGCTGAACACGCT
CAAGTGCTGGAGAACCACGCATGAACCTGCTCAAACCCTTGACCCCAAGCCTGCTGGCACTGGCCCTGGC
GGCCTGTGCGGTAGGCCCGGACTACCAGGCGCCAGCCACCGAACCTGCGCAATTGAGCAGCGATGTGCAG
GCCAAGGCCTACGACCGTAGCCGCTTCGAGAGCCTGTGGTGGAAGCAGTTCGACGACCCGGTGCTGAACC
AGCTGGTGCAGGCTTCGCTGGACGGCAACCGTGACTTGCGCGTGGCCTTCGCCCGCCTGAAATCGGCCCG
TTCGATCCGCGAAGACGCCGAAAACGACCCGTTCCCGGTGGTCACCAGCCGTGCCAGCAGCGATCTCGGC
AAAGGCCAGATCCCCGGCCAGACCACCGAGCGGGTCAATAGCGAGCGCTACGACCTGGGCCTGGACATGG
CCTGGGAGCTTGACCTGTTCGGGCGCATCCAGCGCCAGATCGAAGCCAGCGAAGCCCAGGAAGCGGTTGC
CGCCGCCGACCTGCAACAGTTGCAGGTCAGCCTGATCGCCGAACTGGTCGATGCCTACGGGCAACTGCGC
GGTGCCCAGTTGCGCGAAAAGATCGCCCTGGCCAACCTGAAGACCCAGCAGGAATCACGCACCATTACCG
AAACCCTGCGCGATGCGGGCGTGGGCAATGACCTCGACGTGGTGCGTGCCGATGCGCGCCTGGCCGGGGT
CGAAGCCACCGTGCCACAACTGCAAGCCGAACAGGCACGGGCGCGGCATCGCATCGCCACCCTGCTCGGC
CAGCGCCCTGACGCGCTCAGCGTAGACCTGTCGCCCAAGGCCCTGCCGGCCATCGCCAAGGCGCTGCCGG
TCGGTGACCCGGGTGAGCTGCTGCGCCGCCGCCCGGACATCCGCAGCGCCGAGCGCCAGCTGGCGGCGGC
CACCGCCAACGTTGGCGTGGCCACCGCCGACCTGTTCCCGCGCGTCAGCCTCAGTGGCTTCCTCGGCTTT
ACCGCCGCCCGCGGCTCGCAGATCGGCTCTTCGGCGGCCAACGCCTGGGCACTGGGCCCGAGCATTACCT
GGGCGGCCTTCGACCTGGGCAGCGTGCGGGCCCGCCTGCGCGGCGCCAAGGCCGATGCCGAAGGGGCACT
GGCCAACTACGAACAGCAGGTGCTGCTGGCACTGGAAGAGTCGGCCAACGCCTTCAGCGATTACGACAAG
ACCCAACAGCGTCTGCTGTCGCTGATGCGCCAGAGCGACGCCAGCCGCAAGGCTGCAGAACTGGCCTCGA
TTCGCTATCGCGAAGGTACCGTGGACTACCTGGTACTGCTCGATGCCGAACGTGAGCGGCTAAGTGCTGA
AGATGCACAAGCTCAGGGTGAAGTCGACCTTTATCGCGGCATCGTCTCGATCTACAAGGCCCTGGGTGGC
GGCTGGCAACCGGAGACGGTGGCCAGCGCGCACCATCATCACCATCACCACTGAGGATCCAAACTCGAGT
AAGGATCTCCAGGCATCAAATAAAACGAAAGGCTCAGTCGAAAGACTGGGCCTTTCGTTTTATCTGTTGT
TTGTCGGTGAACGCTCTCTACTAGAGTCACACTGGCTCACCTTCGGGTGGGCCTTTCTGCGTTTATACCT
AGGGATATATTCCGCTTCCTCGCTCACTGACTCGCTACGCTCGGTCGTTCGACTGCGGCGAGCGGAAATG
GCTTACGAACGGGGCGGAGATTTCCTGGAAGATGCCAGGAAGATACTTAACAGGGAAGTGAGAGGGCCGC
GGCAAAGCCGTTTTTCCATAGGCTCCGCCCCCCTGACAAGCATCACGAAATCTGACGCTCAAATCAGTGG
TGGCGAAACCCGACAGGACTATAAAGATACCAGGCGTTTCCCCCTGGCGGCTCCCTCGTGCGCTCTCCTG
TTCCTGCCTTTCGGTTTACCGGTGTCATTCCGCTGTTATGGCCGCGTTTGTCTCATTCCACGCCTGACAC
TCAGTTCCGGGTAGGCAGTTCGCTCCAAGCTGGACTGTATGCACGAACCCCCCGTTCAGTCCGACCGCTG
CGCCTTATCCGGTAACTATCGTCTTGAGTCCAACCCGGAAAGACATGCAAAAGCACCACTGGCAGCAGCC
ACTGGTAATTGATTTAGAGGAGTTAGTCTTGAAGTCATGCGCCGGTTAAGGCTAAACTGAAAGGACAAGT
TTTGGTGACTGCGCTCCTCCAAGCCAGTTACCTCGGTTCAAAGAGTTGGTAGCTCAGAGAACCTTCGAAA
AACCGCCCTGCAAGGCGGTTTTTTCGTTTTCAGAGCAAGAGATTACGCGCAGACCAAAACGATCTCAAGA
AGATCATCTTATTAATCAGATAAAATATTTCTAGATTTCAGTGCAATTTATCTCTTCAAATGTAGCACCT
GAAGTCAGCCCCATACGATATAAGTTGTTACTAGTGCTTGGATTCTCACCAATAAAAAACGCCCGGCGGC
AACCGAGCGTTCTGAACAAATCCAGATGGAGTTCTGAGGTCATTACTGGATCTATCAACAGGAGTCCAAG
CGAGCTCTCGAACCCCAGAGTCCCGCTCAGAAGAACTCGTCAAGAAGGCGATAGAAGGCGATGCGCTGCG
AATCGGGAGCGGCGATACCGTAAAGCACGAGGAAGCGGTCAGCCCATTCGCCGCCAAGCTCTTCAGCAAT
ATCACGGGTAGCCAACGCTATGTCCTGATAGCGGTCCGCCACACCCAGCCGGCCACAGTCGATGAATCCA
GAAAAGCGGCCATTTTCCACCATGATATTCGGCAAGCAGGCATCGCCATGGGTCACGACGAGATCCTCGC
CGTCGGGCATGCGCGCCTTGAGCCTGGCGAACAGTTCGGCTGGCGCGAGCCCCTGATGCTCTTCGTCCAG
ATCATCCTGATCGACAAGACCGGCTTCCATCCGAGTACGTGCTCGCTCGATGCGATGTTTCGCTTGGTGG
TCGAATGGGCAGGTAGCCGGATCAAGCGTATGCAGCCGCCGCATTGCATCAGCCATGATGGATACTTTCT
CGGCAGGAGCAAGGTGAGATGACAGGAGATCCTGCCCCGGCACTTCGCCCAATAGCAGCCAGTCCCTTCC
CGCTTCAGTGACAACGTCGAGCACAGCTGCGCAAGGAACGCCCGTCGTGGCCAGCCACGATAGCCGCGCT
GCCTCGTCCTGCAGTTCATTCAGGGCACCGGACAGGTCGGTCTTGACAAAAAGAACCGGGCGCCCCTGCG
CTGACAGCCGGAACACGGCGGCATCAGAGCAGCCGATTGTCTGTTGTGCCCAGTCATAGCCGAATAGCCT
CTCCACCCAAGCGGCCGGAGAACCTGCGTGCAATCCATCTTGTTCAATCATGCGAAACGATCCTCATCCT
GTCTCTTGATCAGATCATGATCCCCTGCGCCATCAGATCCTTGGCGGCAAGAAAGCCATCCAGTTTACTT
TGCAGGGCTTCCCAACCTTACCAGAGGGCGCCCCAGCTGGCAATTCCGACGTCGGTGCCTAATGAGTGAG
CTAACTTACATTAATTGCGTTGCGCTCACTGCCCGCTTTCCAGTCGGGAAACCTGTCGTGCCAGCTGCAT
TAATGAATCGGCCAACGCGCGGGGAGAGGCGGTTTGCGTATTGGGCGCCAGGGTGGTTTTTCTTTTCACC
AGTGAGACGGGCAACAGCTGATTGCCCTTCACCGCCTGGCCCTGAGAGAGTTGCAGCAAGCGGTCCACGC
TGGTTTGCCCCAGCAGGCGAAAATCCTGTTTGATGGTGGTTAACGGCGGGATATAACATGAGCTGTCTTC
GGTATCGTCGTATCCCACTACCGAGATGTCCGCACCAACGCGCAGCCCGGACTCGGTAATGGCGCGCATT
GCGCCCAGCGCCATCTGATCGTTGGCAACCAGCATCGCAGTGGGAACGATGCCCTCATTCAGCATTTGCA
TGGTTTGTTGAAAACCGGACATGGCACTCCAGTCGCCTTCCCGTTCCGCTATCGGCTGAATTTGATTGCG
AGTGAGATATTTATGCCAGCCAGCCAGACGCAGACGCGCCGAGACAGAACTTAATGGGCCCGCTAACAGC
GCGATTTGCTGGTGACCCAATGCGACCAGATGCTCCACGCCCAGTCGCGTACCGTCTTCATGGGAGAAAA
TAATACTGTTGATGGGTGTCTGGTCAGAGACATCAAGAAATAACGCCGGAACATTAGTGCAGGCAGCTTC
CACAGCAATGGCATCCTGGTCATCCAGCGGATAGTTAATGATCAGCCCACTGACGCGTTGCGCGAGAAGA
TTGTGCACCGCCGCTTTACAGGCTTCGACGCCGCTTCGTTCTACCATCGACACCACCACGCTGGCACCCA
GTTGATCGGCGCGAGATTTAATCGCCGCGACAATTTGCGACGGCGCGTGCAGGGCCAGACTGGAGGTGGC
AACGCCAATCAGCAACGACTGTTTGCCCGCCAGTTGTTGTGCCACGCGGTTGGGAATGTAATTCAGCTCC
GCCATCGCCGCTTCCACTTTTTCCCGCGTTTTCGCAGAAACGTGGCTGGCCTGGTTCACCACGCGGGAAA
CGGTCTGATAAGAGACACCGGCATACTCTGCGACATCGTATAACGTTACTGGTTTCACATTCACCACCCT
GAATTGACTCTCTTCCGGGCGCTATCATGCCATACCGCGAAAGGTTTTGCGCCATTCGATGGTGTCCGGG
ATCTCGACGCTCTCCCTTATGCGACTCCTGCATTAGGAAGCAGCCCAGTAGTAGGTTGAGGCCGTTGAGC
ACCGCCGCCGCAAGGAATGGTGCATGCAAGGAGATGGCGCCCAACAGTCCCCCGGCCACGGGGCCTGCCA
CCATACCCACGCCGAAACAAGCGCTCATGAGCCCGAAGTGGCGAGCCCGATCTTCCCCATCGGTGATGTC
GGCGATATAGGCGCCAGCAACCGCACCTGTGGCGCCGGTGATGCCGGCCACGATGCGTCCGGCGTAGAGG
ATCGAGATCGTTTAGGCACCCCAGGCTTTACACTTTATGCTTCCGGCTCGTATAATGTGTGGAATTGTGA
GCGGATAACAATTTCAGAATTCAAAAGATCTTTTAAGAAGGAGATATACAT
