>Addgene plasmid #45405 | pBbA5k-EPL14 | addgene partial sequence | sequence record 78326 | pBbA5c-3  5'-CGTTTTATTTGATGCCTGG-3'
TGGTGATGGTGATGATGGTGCGCGCTGGCCACCGTCTCCGGTTGCCAGCCGCCACCCAGGGCCTTGTAGA
TCGAGACGATGCCGCGATAAAGGTCGACTTCACCCTGAGCTTGTGCATCTTCAGCACTTAGCCGCTCACG
TTCGGCATCGAGCAGTACCAGGTAGTCCACGGTACCTTCGCGATAGCGAATCGAGGCCAGTTCTGCAGCC
TTGCGGCTGGCGTCGCTCTGGCGCATCAGCGACAGCAGACGCTGTTGGGTCTTGTCGTAATCGCTGAAGG
CGTTGGCCGACTCTTCCAGTGCCAGCAGCACCTGCTGTTCGTAGTTGGCCAGTGCCCCTTCGGCATCGGC
CTTGGCGCCGCGCAGGCGGGCCCGCACGCTGCCCAGGTCGAAGGCCGCCCAGGTAATGCTCGGGCCCAGT
GCCCAGGCGTTGGCCGCCGAAGAGCCGATCTGCGAGCCGCGGGCGGCGGTAAAGCCGAGGAAGCCACTGA
GGCTGACGCGCGGGAACAGGTCGGCGGTGGCCACGCCAACGTTGGCGGTGGCCGCCGCCAGCTGGCGCTC
GGCGCTGCGGATGTCCGGGCGGCGGCGCA
